>Addgene plasmid #103666 | LSB-hsa-miR-589-3p | depositor full sequence | sequence record 196380 | Full Sequence
AATTGAGGGGATAACGCAGGAAAGAACATGTGAGCAAAAGGCCAGCAAAAGGCCAGGAACCGTAAAAAGG
CCGCGTTGCTGGCGTTTTTCCATAGGCTCCGCCCCCCTGACGAGCATCACAAAAATCGACGCTCAAGTCA
GAGGTGGCGAAACCCGACAGGACTATAAAGATACCAGGCGTTTCCCCCTGGAAGCTCCCTCGTGCGCTCT
CCTGTTCCGACCCTGCCGCTTACCGGATACCTGTCCGCCTTTCTCCCTTCGGGAAGCGTGGCGCTTTCTC
ATAGCTCACGCTGTAGGTATCTCAGTTCGGTGTAGGTCGTTCGCTCCAAGCTGGGCTGTGTGCACGAACC
CCCCGTTCAGCCCGACCGCTGCGCCTTATCCGGTAACTATCGTCTTGAGTCCAACCCGGTAAGACACGAC
TTATCGCCACTGGCAGCAGCCACTGGTAACAGGATTAGCAGAGCGAGGTATGTAGGCGGTGCTACAGAGT
TCTTGAAGTGGTGGCCTAACTACGGCTACACTAGAAGAACAGTATTTGGTATCTGCGCTCTGCTGAAGCC
AGTTACCTTCGGAAAAAGAGTTGGTAGCTCTTGATCCGGCAAACAAACCACCGCTGGTAGCGGTGGTTTT
TTTGTTTGCAAGCAGCAGATTACGCGCAGAAAAAAAGGATCTCAAGAAGATCCTTTGATCTTTTCTACGG
GGTCTGACGCTCAGTGGAACGAAAACTCACGTTAAGGGATTTTGGTCATGAGATTATCAAAAAGGATCTT
CACCTAGATCCTTTTAAATTAAAAATGAAGTTTTAAATCAATCTAAAGTATATATGAGTAAACTTGGTCT
GACAGTTACCAATGCTTAATCAGTGAGGCACCTATCTCAGCGATCTGTCTATTTCGTTCATCCATAGTTG
CCTGACTCCCCGTCGTGTAGATAACTACGATACGGGAGGGCTTACCATCTGGCCCCAGTGCTGCAATGAT
ACCGCGAGAACCACGCTCACCGGCTCCAGATTTATCAGCAATAAACCAGCCAGCCGGAAGGGCCGAGCGC
AGAAGTGGTCCTGCAACTTTATCCGCCTCCATCCAGTCTATTAATTGTTGCCGGGAAGCTAGAGTAAGTA
GTTCGCCAGTTAATAGTTTGCGCAACGTTGTTGCCATTGCTACAGGCATCGTGGTGTCACGCTCGTCGTT
TGGTATGGCTTCATTCAGCTCCGGTTCCCAACGATCAAGGCGAGTTACATGATCCCCCATGTTGTGCAAA
AAAGCGGTTAGCTCCTTCGGTCCTCCGATCGTTGTCAGAAGTAAGTTGGCCGCAGTGTTATCACTCATGG
TTATGGCAGCACTGCATAATTCTCTTACTGTCATGCCATCCGTAAGATGCTTTTCTGTGACTGGTGAGTA
CTCAACCAAGTCATTCTGAGAATAGTGTATGCGGCGACCGAGTTGCTCTTGCCCGGCGTCAATACGGGAT
AATACCGCGCCACATAGCAGAACTTTAAAAGTGCTCATCATTGGAAAACGTTCTTCGGGGCGAAAACTCT
CAAGGATCTTACCGCTGTTGAGATCCAGTTCGATGTAACCCACTCGTGCACCCAACTGATCTTCAGCATC
TTTTACTTTCACCAGCGTTTCTGGGTGAGCAAAAACAGGAAGGCAAAATGCCGCAAAAAAGGGAATAAGG
GCGACACGGAAATGTTGAATACTCATACTCTTCCTTTTTCAATATTATTGAAGCATTTATCAGGGTTATT
GTCTCATGAGCGGATACATATTTGAATGTAGCTCCGAATTTCTCGAGGGCTTGTCGACGACGGCGGTCTC
CGTCGTCAGGATCATGAATTCGACCCGCCTGCCACCATGACCGAGTACAAGCCCACGGTGCGCCTCGCCA
CCCGCGACGACGTCCCCCGGGCCGTACGCACCCTCGCCGCCGCGTTCGCCGACTACCCCGCCACGCGCCA
CACCGTCGACCCGGACCGCCACATCGAGCGGGTCACCGAGCTGCAAGAACTCTTCCTCACGCGCGTCGGG
CTCGACATCGGCAAGGTGTGGGTCGCGGACGACGGCGCCGCGGTGGCGGTCTGGACCACGCCGGAGAGCG
TCGAAGCGGGGGCGGTGTTCGCCGAGATCGGCCCGCGCATGGCCGAGTTGAGCGGTTCCCGGCTGGCCGC
GCAGCAACAGATGGAAGGCCTCCTGGCGCCGCACCGGCCCAAGGAGCCCGCGTGGTTCCTGGCCACCGTC
GGCGTCTCGCCCGACCACCAGGGCAAGGGTCTGGGCAGCGCCGTCGTGCTCCCCGGAGTGGAGGCGGCCG
AGCGCGCCGGGGTGCCCGCCTTCCTGGAGACATCCGCGCCCCGCAACCTCCCCTTCTACGAGCGGCTCGG
CTTCACCGTCACCGCCGACGTCGAGGTGCCCGAAGGACCGCGCACCTGGTGCATGACCCGCAAGCCCGGT
GCCTGATACGCGTGAATTCACTCCTCAGGTGCAGGCTGCCTATCAGAAGGTGGTGGCTGGTGTGGCCAAT
GCCCTGGCTCACAAATACCACTGAGATCTTTTTCCCTCTGCCAAAAATTATGGGGACATCATGAAGCCCC
TTGAGCATCTGACTTCTGGCTAATAAAGGAAATTTATTTTCATTGCAATAGTGTGTTGGAATTTTTTGTG
TCTCTCACTCGGAAGGACATATGGGAGGGCAAATCATTTAAAACATCAGAATGAGTATTTGGTTTAGAGT
TTGGCAACATATGCCCATATGCTGGCTGCCATGAACAAAGGTTGGCTATAAAGAGGTCATCAGTATATGA
AACAGCCCCCTGCTGTCCATTCCTTATTCCATAGAAAAGCCTTGACTTGAGGTTAGATTTTTTTTATATT
TTGTTTTGTGTTATTTTTTTCTTTAACATCCCTAAAATTTTCCTTACATGTTTTACTAGCCAGATTTTTC
CTCCTCTCCTGACTACTCCCAGTCATAGCTGTCCCTCTTCTCTTATGGAGATCCCTCGACCTGCAGCCCA
AGCTTGAATTCTCTAGAATTACCCTGTTATCCCTATGCTTGGTTTACCGAGCTCTTATTGGTTTTCAAAC
TTCATTGACTGTGCCCAACGCGCCTGGGAGCTCACGGGGACAGCCCCCCCCCAAAGCCCCCAGGGATGTA
ATTACGTCCCTCCCCCGCTAGGGGGCAGCAGCGAGCCGCCCGGGGCTCCGCTCCGGTCCGGCGCTCCCCC
CGCATCCCCGAGCCGGCAGCGTGCGGGGACAGCCCGGGCACGGGGAAGGTGGCACGGGATCGCTTTCCTC
TGAACGCTTCTCGCTGCTCTTTGAGCCTGCAGACACCTGGGGGGATACGGGGAAAAAGCTAGGCTGAAAG
ACCGGTTCTTAGAATGACACGCGCCTGGGAGCTCACGGGGACAGCCCCCCCCCAAAGCCCCCAGGGATGT
AATTACGTCCCTCCCCCGCTAGGGGGCAGCAGCGAGCCGCCCGGGGCTCCGCTCCGGTCCGGCGCTCCCC
CCGCATCCCCGAGCCGGCAGCGTGCGGGGACAGCCCGGGCACGGGGAAGGTGGCACGGGATCGCTTTCCT
CTGAACGCTTCTCGCTGCTCTTTGAGCCTGCAGACACCTGGGGGGATACGGGGAAAAAGCTAACTTCTGA
GACGACAACTTTGTATAGAAAAGTTGGCTCCGAATTCGCCCTTGACAGCAGAGATCCAGTTTGGTTAATT
AATTGGCTCCGGTGCCCGTCAGTGGGCAGAGCGCACATCGCCCACAGTCCCCGAGAAGTTGTGGGGAGGG
GTCGGCAATTGAACCGGTGCCTAGAGAAGGTGGCGCGGGGTAAACTGGGAAAGTGATGTCGTGTACTGGC
TCCGCCTTTTTCCCGAGGGTGGGGGAGAACCGTATATAAGTGCAGTAGTCGCCGTGAACGTTCTTTTTCG
CAACGGGTTTGCCGCCAGAACACAGGTAAGTGCCGTGTGTGGTTCCCGCGGGCCTGGCCTCTTTACGGGT
TATGGCCCTTGCGTGCCTTGAATTACTTCCACCTGGCTGCAGTACGTGATTCTTGATCCCGAGCTTCGGG
TTGGAAGTGGGTGGGAGAGTTCGAGGCCTTGCGCTTAAGGAGCCCCTTCGCCTCGTGCTTGAGTTGAGGC
CTGGCCTGGGCGCTGGGGCCGCCGCGTGCGAATCTGGTGGCACCTTCGCGCCTGTCTCGCTGCTTTCGAT
AAGTCTCTAGCCATTTAAAATTTTTGATGACCTGCTGCGACGCTTTTTTTCTGGCAAGATAGTCTTGTAA
ATGCGGGCCAAGATCTGCACACTGGTATTTCGGTTTTTGGGGCCGCGGGCGGCGACGGGGCCCGTGCGTC
CCAGCGCACATGTTCGGCGAGGCGGGGCCTGCGAGCGCGGCCACCGAGAATCGGACGGGGGTAGTCTCAA
GCTGGCCGGCCTGCTCTGGTGCCTGGCCTCGCGCCGCCGTGTATCGCCCCGCCCTGGGCGGCAAGGCTGG
CCCGGTCGGCACCAGTTGCGTGAGCGGAAAGATGGCCGCTTCCCGGCCCTGCTGCAGGGAGCTCAAAATG
GAGGACGCGGCGCTCGGGAGAGCGGGCGGGTGAGTCACCCACACAAAGGAAAAGGGCCTTTCCGTCCTCA
GCCGTCGCTTCATGTGACTCCACGGAGTACCGGGCGCCGTCCAGGCACCTCGATTAGTTCTCGAGCTTTT
GGAGTACGTCGTCTTTAGGTTGGGGGGAGGGGTTTTATGCGATGGAGTTTCCCCACACTGAGTGGGTGGA
GACTGAAGTTAGGCCAGCTTGGCACTTGATGTAATTCTCCTTGGAATTTGCCCTTTTTGAGTTTGGATCT
TGGTTCATTCTCAAGCCTCAGACAGTGGTTCAAAGTTTTTTTCTTCCATTTCAGGTGTCGTGAGAAGGGC
GAATTCGACCCAAGTTTGTACAAAAAAGCAGGCTGGATCCAGGTGCCACCATGGTGAGCGAGCTGATTAA
GGAGAACATGCACATGAAGCTGTACATGGAGGGCACCGTGAACAACCACCACTTCAAGTGCACATCCGAG
GGCGAAGGCAAGCCCTACGAGGGCACCCAGACCATGAGAATCAAGGCGGTCGAGGGCGGCCCTCTCCCCT
TCGCCTTCGACATCCTGGCTACCAGCTTCATGTACGGCAGCAAAACCTTCATCAACCACACCCAGGGCAT
CCCCGACTTCTTTAAGCAGTCCTTCCCCGAGGGCTTCACATGGGAGAGAGTCACCACATACGAAGATGGG
GGCGTGCTGACCGCTACCCAGGACACCAGCCTCCAGGACGGCTGCCTCATCTACAACGTCAAGATCAGAG
GGGTGAACTTCCCATCCAACGGCCCTGTGATGCAGAAGAAAACACTCGGCTGGGAGGCCTCCACCGAGAC
ACTGTACCCCGCTGACGGCGGCCTGGAAGGCAGAGCCGACATGGCCCTGAAGCTCGTGGGCGGGGGCCAC
CTGATCTGCAACCTTAAGACCACATACAGATCCAAGAAACCCGCTAAGAACCTCAAGATGCCCGGCGTCT
ACTATGTGGACAGGAGACTGGAAAGAATCAAGGAGGCCGACAAAGAGACATACGTCGAGCAGCACGAGGT
GGCTGTGGCCAGATACTGCGACCTCCCTAGCAAACTGGGGCACAAACTTAATTGAGAATTCTACCACCCA
GCTTTCTTGTACAAAGTGGTACGTCTCAAGACCAGAGGTCTCTGCTTCCGAGTTCTCTGGGAACCGGCAT
TTGTTCTGATCTGGGAACCGGCATTTGTTCTGATCTGGGAACCGGCATTTGTTCTGATCTGGGAACCGGC
ATTTGTTCTGACAACCAGAAGAGACCTGTGCTTCACTCCTCAGGTGCAGGCTGCCTATCAGAAGGTGGTG
GCTGGTGTGGCCAATGCCCTGGCTCACAAATACCACTGAGATCTTTTTCCCTCTGCCAAAAATTATGGGG
ACATCATGAAGCCCCTTGAGCATCTGACTTCTGGCTAATAAAGGAAATTTATTTTCATTGCAATAGTGTG
TTGGAATTTTTTGTGTCTCTCACTCGGAAGGACATATGGGAGGGCAAATCATTTAAAACATCAGAATGAG
TATTTGGTTTAGAGTTTGGCAACATATGCCCATATGCTGGCTGCCATGAACAAAGGTTGGCTATAAAGAG
GTCATCAGTATATGAAACAGCCCCCTGCTGTCCATTCCTTATTCCATAGAAAAGCCTTGACTTGAGGTTA
GATTTTTTTTATATTTTGTTTTGTGTTATTTTTTTCTTTAACATCCCTAAAATTTTCCTTACATGTTTTA
CTAGCCAGATTTTTCCTCCTCTCCTGACTACTCCCAGTCATAGCTGTCCCTCTTCTCTTATGGAGATCCC
GAGCGGTGCGTTTTTATGCTTGTAGTATTGTATAATGTTTTTAAGATCCAAGCTTCTGACCTCTTCTCTT
CCTCCCACAGGGCCTCGAGACAATTGCATCGATGGTACCAGTGAAAGTCTGCAATGAATTCGAGTTGGCG
CGCCTGTCATTCTAAATCTCTCTTTCAGCCTAAAGCTTTTTCCCCGTATCCCCCCAGGTGTCTGCAGGCT
CAAAGAGCAGCGAGAAGCGTTCAGAGGAAAGCGATCCCGTGCCACCTTCCCCGTGCCCGGGCTGTCCCCG
CACGCTGCCGGCTCGGGGATGCGGGGGGAGCGCCGGACCGGAGCGGAGCCCCGGGCGGCTCGCTGCTGCC
CCCTAGCGGGGGAGGGACGTAATTACATCCCTGGGGGCTTTGGGAGGGGGCTGTCCCCGTGAGCTCCCAG
GCGCGCCTGTCATTCTAAATCTCTCTTTCAGCCTAAAGCTTTTTCCCCGTATCCCCCCAGGTGTCTGCAG
GCTCAAAGAGCAGCGAGAAGCGTTCAGAGGAAAGCGATCCCGTGCCACCTTCCCCGTGCCCGGGCTGTCC
CCGCACGCTGCCGGCTCGGGGATGCGGGGGGAGCGCCGGACCGGAGCGGAGCCCCGGGCGGCTCGCTGCT
GCCCCCTAGCGGGGGAGGGACGTAATTACATCCCTGGGGGCTTTGGGGGGGGGCTGTCCCCGTGAGCTCC
CAGGCGCGCCAACTCGGTACCGTATCGATGTCGACGTTAACGCTAGTGATATCAACTTTGTATAGAAAAG
TTGGCTCCGAATTCGCCCTTGACAGCAGAGATCCAGTTTGGTTAATTAATTGGCTCCGGTGCCCGTCAGT
GGGCAGAGCGCACATCGCCCACAGTCCCCGAGAAGTTGTGGGGAGGGGTCGGCAATTGAACCGGTGCCTA
GAGAAGGTGGCGCGGGGTAAACTGGGAAAGTGATGTCGTGTACTGGCTCCGCCTTTTTCCCGAGGGTGGG
GGAGAACCGTATATAAGTGCAGTAGTCGCCGTGAACGTTCTTTTTCGCAACGGGTTTGCCGCCAGAACAC
AGGTAAGTGCCGTGTGTGGTTCCCGCGGGCCTGGCCTCTTTACGGGTTATGGCCCTTGCGTGCCTTGAAT
TACTTCCACCTGGCTGCAGTACGTGATTCTTGATCCCGAGCTTCGGGTTGGAAGTGGGTGGGAGAGTTCG
AGGCCTTGCGCTTAAGGAGCCCCTTCGCCTCGTGCTTGAGTTGAGGCCTGGCCTGGGCGCTGGGGCCGCC
GCGTGCGAATCTGGTGGCACCTTCGCGCCTGTCTCGCTGCTTTCGATAAGTCTCTAGCCATTTAAAATTT
TTGATGACCTGCTGCGACGCTTTTTTTCTGGCAAGATAGTCTTGTAAATGCGGGCCAAGATCTGCACACT
GGTATTTCGGTTTTTGGGGCCGCGGGCGGCGACGGGGCCCGTGCGTCCCAGCGCACATGTTCGGCGAGGC
GGGGCCTGCGAGCGCGGCCACCGAGAATCGGACGGGGGTAGTCTCAAGCTGGCCGGCCTGCTCTGGTGCC
TGGCCTCGCGCCGCCGTGTATCGCCCCGCCCTGGGCGGCAAGGCTGGCCCGGTCGGCACCAGTTGCGTGA
GCGGAAAGATGGCCGCTTCCCGGCCCTGCTGCAGGGAGCTCAAAATGGAGGACGCGGCGCTCGGGAGAGC
GGGCGGGTGAGTCACCCACACAAAGGAAAAGGGCCTTTCCGTCCTCAGCCGTCGCTTCATGTGACTCCAC
GGAGTACCGGGCGCCGTCCAGGCACCTCGATTAGTTCTCGAGCTTTTGGAGTACGTCGTCTTTAGGTTGG
GGGGAGGGGTTTTATGCGATGGAGTTTCCCCACACTGAGTGGGTGGAGACTGAAGTTAGGCCAGCTTGGC
ACTTGATGTAATTCTCCTTGGAATTTGCCCTTTTTGAGTTTGGATCTTGGTTCATTCTCAAGCCTCAGAC
AGTGGTTCAAAGTTTTTTTCTTCCATTTCAGGTGTCGTGAGAAGGGCGAATTCGACCCAAGTTTGTACAA
AAAAGCAGGCTCGCCACCATGGTGAGCAAGGGCGAGGAGCTGTTCACCGGGGTGGTGCCCATCCTGGTCG
AGCTGGACGGCGACGTAAACGGCCACAAGTTCAGCGTGAGGGGCGAGGGCGAGGGCGATGCCACCAACGG
CAAGCTGACCCTGAAGTTCATCTGCACCACCGGCAAGCTGCCCGTGCCCTGGCCCACCCTCGTGACCACC
CTGAGCCACGGCGTGCAGTGCTTCGCCCGCTACCCCGACCACATGAAGCAGCACGACTTCTTCAAGTCCG
CCATGCCCGAAGGCTACGTCCAGGAGCGCACCATCTTCTTCAAGGACGACGGCACCTACAAGACCCGCGC
CGAGGTGAAGTTCGAGGGCGACACCCTAGTGAACCGCATCGAGCTGAAGGGCGTCGACTTCAAGGAGGAC
GGCAACATCCTGGGGCACAAGCTGGAGTACAACTTCAACAGCCACAACATCTATATCATGGCCGTCAAGC
AGAAGAACGGCATCAAGGTGAACTTCAAGATCCGCCACAACGTGGAGGACGGCAGCGTGCAGCTCGCCGA
CCACTACCAGCAGAACACCCCCATCGGCGACGGCCCCGTGCTGCTGCCCGACAGCCACTACCTGAGCACC
CAGTCCGTGCTGAGCAAAGACCCCAACGAGAAGCGCGATCACATGGTCCTGCTGGAGTTCCGCACCGCCG
CCGGGATCACTCTCGGCATGGACGAGCTGTACAAGTAATACCACCCAGCTTTCTTGTACAAAGTGGTACG
CGTGAATTCACTCCTCAGGTGCAGGCTGCCTATCAGAAGGTGGTGGCTGGTGTGGCCAATGCCCTGGCTC
ACAAATACCACTGAGATCTTTTTCCCTCTGCCAAAAATTATGGGGACATCATGAAGCCCCTTGAGCATCT
GACTTCTGGCTAATAAAGGAAATTTATTTTCATTGCAATAGTGTGTTGGAATTTTTTGTGTCTCTCACTC
GGAAGGACATATGGGAGGGCAAATCATTTAAAACATCAGAATGAGTATTTGGTTTAGAGTTTGGCAACAT
ATGCCCATATGCTGGCTGCCATGAACAAAGGTTGGCTATAAAGAGGTCATCAGTATATGAAACAGCCCCC
TGCTGTCCATTCCTTATTCCATAGAAAAGCCTTGACTTGAGGTTAGATTTTTTTTATATTTTGTTTTGTG
TTATTTTTTTCTTTAACATCCCTAAAATTTTCCTTACATGTTTTACTAGCCAGATTTTTCCTCCTCTCCT
GACTACTCCCAGTCATAGCTGTCCCTCTTCTCTTATGGAGATCCCTCGACCTGCAGCCCAAGCTTGGCGT
AATCATGGTCATAGCTGTTTCCTGTGTGAAATTGTTATCCGCTCACAATTCCACACAACATACGAGCCGG
AAGCATAAAGTGTAAAGCCTGGGGTGCCTAATGAGTGAGCTAACTCACATTAATTGCGTTGCGCTCACTG
CCCGCTTTCCAGTCGGGAAACCTGTCGTGCCAGCGGATCGACAGTACTAAGCTTGGTCTAATACCCAATC
TCTCGTCTTATCCAGATGTTTTATACGCCTCTGGCCCGTGTCTCAAAATCTCTGATGTTACATTGCACAA
GATAAAATAATATCATCATGAACAATAAAACTGTCTGCTTACATAAACAGTAATACAAGGGGTGTTATGA
GCCATATTCAACGGGAAACGTCGAGGCCGCGATTAAATTCCAACATGGATGCTGATTTATATGGGTATAA
ATGGGCTCGCGATAATGTCGGGCAATCAGGTGCGACAATCTATCGCTTGTATGGGAAGCCCGATGCGCCA
GAGTTGTTTCTGAAACATGGCAAAGGTAGCGTTGCCAATGATGTTACAGATGAGATGGTCAGACTAAACT
GGCTGACGGAATTTATGCCTCTTCCGACCATCAAGCATTTTATCCGTACTCCTGATGATGCATGGTTACT
CACCACTGCGATCCCCGGAAAAACAGCATTCCAGGTATTAGAAGAATATCCTGATTCAGGTGAAAATATT
GTTGATGCGCTGGCAGTGTTCCTGCGCCGGTTGCATTCGATTCCTGTTTGTAATTGTCCTTTTAACAGCG
ATCGCGTATTTCGTCTCGCTCAGGCGCAATCACGAATGAATAACGGTTTGGTTGATGCGAGTGATTTTGA
TGACGAGCGTAATGGCTGGCCTGTTGAACAAGTCTGGAAAGAAATGCATAAACTTTTGCCATTCTCACCG
GATTCAGTCGTCACTCATGGTGATTTCTCACTTGATAACCTTATTTTTGACGAGGGGAAATTAATAGGTT
GTATTGATGTTGGACGAGTCGGAATCGCAGACCGATACCAGGATCTTGCCATCCTATGGAACTGCCTCGG
TGAGTTTTCTCCTTCATTACAGAAACGGCTTTTTCAAAAATATGGTATTGATAATCCTGATATGAATAAA
TTGCAGTTTCATTTGATGCTCGATGAGTTTTTCTAATCAGAATTGGTTAATTGGTTGTAACACTGGCAGA
GCATTACGCTGACTTGACGGGACGGCGCAAGCTCATGACCAAAATCCCTTAACGTGAGTTACGCGTCGTT
CCACTGAGCGTCAGAGGTATCACTAGTATTACAGAGGTAAGTTATAACAGTCGCCTAACCC
Features (pLannotate 1.2.2; 28 found; start..end, strand, type, name):
     87..675     -  rep_origin     ori: high-copy-number ColE1/pMB1/pBR322/pUC origin of replication
    846..1706    -  CDS            AmpR: β-lactamase; bla; confers resistance to ampicillin, carbenicillin, and related antibiotics
   1707..1778    -  promoter       AmpR promoter: bla
   1857..2456    +  CDS            PuroR: puromycin N-acetyltransferase; pac from Streptomyces alboniger; confers resistance to puromycin
   2461..2541    +  CDS            HBB (fragment): HBB_PONPY - Experimental evidence at transcript level: Swiss-Prot protein existence level 2. Involved in oxygen transport from the lung to the various peripheral tissues. From Pongo pygmaeus (Bornean orangutan).
   2612..2667    +  polyA_signal   β-globin poly(A) signal: rabbit β-globin polyadenylation signal (Gil and Proudfoot, 1987)
   3646..3666    +  protein_bind   attB4: mutant version of attB; core recombination site for the Gateway® BP reaction BP Clonase™
   3734..3945    +  promoter       EF-1α core promoter: core promoter for human elongation factor EF-1α
   3946..4884    +  intron         EF-1α intron A: intron upstream of the start codon of human EF-1α
   4911..4931    +  protein_bind   attB1: mutant version of attB; core recombination site for the Gateway® BP reaction BP Clonase™
   4951..5646    +  CDS            mKate2: mKate2 is a basic (constitutively fluorescent) red fluorescent protein published in 2009, derived from Entacmaea quadricolor. It is reported to be a rapidly-maturing monomer with moderate acid sensitivity.
   5666..5690    -  protein_bind   attB2: mutant version of attB; recombination site for the Gateway® BP reaction BP Clonase™
   5842..5916    +  CDS            HBB (fragment): HBB_PONPY - Experimental evidence at transcript level: Swiss-Prot protein existence level 2. Involved in oxygen transport from the lung to the various peripheral tissues. From Pongo pygmaeus (Bornean orangutan).
   5987..6042    +  polyA_signal   β-globin poly(A) signal: rabbit β-globin polyadenylation signal (Gil and Proudfoot, 1987)
   6426..6451    +  misc_feature   SA: splice acceptor site
   7123..7143    +  protein_bind   attB4: mutant version of attB; core recombination site for the Gateway® BP reaction BP Clonase™
   7211..7422    +  promoter       EF-1α core promoter: core promoter for human elongation factor EF-1α
   7423..8361    +  intron         EF-1α intron A: intron upstream of the start codon of human EF-1α
   8388..8408    +  protein_bind   attB1: mutant version of attB; core recombination site for the Gateway® BP reaction BP Clonase™
   8419..9135    +  CDS            EBFP2: EBFP2 is a basic (constitutively fluorescent) blue fluorescent protein published in 2007, derived from Aequorea victoria. It is reported to be a rapidly-maturing monomer with moderate acid sensitivity.
   9143..9167    -  protein_bind   attB2: mutant version of attB; recombination site for the Gateway® BP reaction BP Clonase™
   9171..9251    +  CDS            HBB (fragment): HBB_PONPY - Experimental evidence at transcript level: Swiss-Prot protein existence level 2. Involved in oxygen transport from the lung to the various peripheral tissues. From Pongo pygmaeus (Bornean orangutan).
   9322..9377    +  polyA_signal   β-globin poly(A) signal: rabbit β-globin polyadenylation signal (Gil and Proudfoot, 1987)
   9760..9782    -  protein_bind   lac operator (fragment): The lac repressor binds to the lac operator to inhibit transcription in E. coli. This inhibition can be relieved by adding lactose or isopropyl-β-D-thiogalactopyranoside (IPTG). lac repressor encoded by lacI
   9786..9816    -  promoter       lac promoter: promoter for the E. coli lac operon
   9831..9852    -  protein_bind   CAP binding site: CAP binding activates transcription in the presence of cAMP. E. coli catabolite activator protein
   9865..9904    -  CDS            lacI (fragment): lac repressor; lacI; The lac repressor binds to the lac operator to inhibit transcription in E. coli. This inhibition can be relieved by adding lactose or isopropyl-β-D-thiogalactopyranoside (IPTG).
  10077..10886   +  CDS            KanR: aminoglycoside phosphotransferase; aph(3')-Ia; confers resistance to kanamycin in bacteria or G418 (Geneticin®) in eukaryotes
