[The description below was written by a language model from this plasmid's Addgene catalogue record and pLannotate feature annotations shown in this document.]
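Description:
LSB-hsa-miR-589-3p is a mammalian expression plasmid of about 11 kb, built on the Low Sensor Backbone (LSB) as a synthetic-biology tool for reading out microRNA activity by fluorescence. It replicates in E. coli from a high-copy ColE1/pUC-type origin and carries both an ampicillin (β-lactamase) and a kanamycin (aminoglycoside phosphotransferase) resistance gene, with dual selection listed in the record. The depositors note that the plasmid is inherently unstable because of a repeated poly(A) element, which matches the three copies of the rabbit β-globin polyadenylation region in the feature table. They also note small discrepancies between the deposited sequence and the physical plasmid, including short insertions flanking the puromycin gene that do not impair puromycin selection.

The payload consists of two parallel transcription units, each driven by the human EF-1α core promoter with its intron A and terminated by a β-globin poly(A) signal. Gateway attB4, attB1 and attB2 sites flank the promoters and coding sequences, presumably remnants of recombination-based assembly. One unit encodes the red fluorescent protein mKate2, whose 3' UTR contains the target site for human miR-589-3p. That site is not separately annotated, but there is unannotated sequence between the mKate2 cassette and its poly(A) region. The other unit encodes the blue protein EBFP2 without a target and serves as an internal reference for plasmid dosage and expression. When miR-589-3p is active in a transfected cell, the mKate2 transcript is repressed, so activity is measured as reduced mKate2 signal relative to EBFP2. A puromycin N-acetyltransferase gene with its own β-globin poly(A) signal allows selection in mammalian cells, although no promoter for it is annotated.
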