Addgene plasmid #103666: LSB-hsa-miR-589-3p
Purpose: Used to sense miRNA activity using fluorescence based tools. hsa-miR-589-3p target in 3' UTR of of mKate. miRNA activity can be measured by the repression of mKate2 relative to EBFP2 fluorescent proteins . Plasmid is inherently unstable; please see Depositor Comments
Depositing lab: Ron Weiss. Depositing organization: Massachusetts Institute of Technology. Publication: A mixed antagonistic/synergistic miRNA repression model enables accurate predictions of multi-input miRNA sensor activity. Gam JJ, Babb J, Weiss R. Nat Commun. 2018 Jun 22;9(1):2430. doi: 10.1038/s41467-018-04575-0. PubMed 29934631.
Backbone
  Vector backbone: Low Sensor Backbone (LSB)
  Vector type: Mammalian Expression, Synthetic Biology
Growth in bacteria
  Bacterial resistance: Ampicillin and Kanamycin, 100 & 50 μg/mL
  Growth temperature: 30°C
  Growth strain: NEB Stable
  Copy number: High Copy
Gene/Insert
  Gene/Insert name: hsa-miR-589-3p target
  Species: H. sapiens (human)
  Entrez Gene: MIR589 (a.k.a. MIRN589, hsa-mir-589, mir-589)
  Promoter: EF-1a
  Cloning method: Gibson Cloning
Terms and licenses: Academic/Nonprofit Terms; Industry Terms: Not Available to Industry
Depositor comments: Please note that this plasmid is inherently unstable due to a repeating poly A element. We recommend performing a diagnostic digest on multiple colonies upon receipt. The depositors would like to note the presence of several discrepancies between the depositor sequence and physical plasmid sequence. In particular, the sequences upstream and downstream of the puromycin coding region have 10 bp insertions which do not affect the ability to perform puromycin selection. The sequences for those regions within the physical plasmids are as follows: Upstream of Puro: GAATTCGACCGCCTGTCTCAAGGTGCCACC; Downstream of Puro: GCTTTGAGACTACGCGTGAATTCACTCCTC. Please contact if you are interested in this plasmid prior to placing an order.
How to cite: LSB-hsa-miR-589-3p was a gift from Ron Weiss (Addgene plasmid # 103666 ; http://n2t.net/addgene:103666 ; RRID:Addgene_103666)
