>Addgene plasmid #103666 | LSB-hsa-miR-589-3p | depositor partial sequence | sequence record 196381 | hsa-miR-589-3p target
TCTGGGAACCGGCATTTGTTCTGA
